>Addgene plasmid #29762 | pcDNA5FRT/Flag-LOC339287(MSL1) | addgene partial sequence | sequence record 64443 | T7 5'-TAATACGACTCACTATAGGG-3'
TGCCAGACTACAAGGACGATGATGACAAGCTCGAGATGACCATGAGATCCGCGGTGTTCAAGGCGGCCGC
GGCCCCTGCCGGCGGCAATCCTGAGCAGCGACTGGACTACGAGCGGGCTGCGGCGCTGGGCGGGCCCGAG
GACGAGCCTGGGGCGGCCGAAGCCCACTTCCTCCCCCGGCACCGTAAGCTCAAGGAGCCGGGGCCCCCGC
TGGCCTCCTCCCAGGGCGGGAGCCCCGCGCCTTCCCCGGCCGGCTGCGGCGGCAAGGGCCGGGGCTTGTT
ACTCCCGGCCGGGGTGGCCCCCGGGCAGCAGGAAGAGAGCTGGGGCGGTTCGGTGCCCTTGCCCTGTCCG
CCCCCGGCCACCAAGCAAGCCGGCATTGGGGGGGAGCCTGCCGCAGCCGGAGCCGGCTGCAGCCCCCGGC
CCAAGTATCAGGCGGTGCTGCCCATTCAGACGGGCTCTCTCGTGGCGGCGGCCAAAGAGCCTACGCCCTG
GGCTGGGGACAAGGGTGGGGCGGCCTCCCCCGCTGCCACCGCCTCGGACCCGGCGGGACCCCCACCACTA
CCTCTGCCCGGGCCGCCACCCCTCGCGCCCACCGCCACCGCCGGGACCCTGGCGGCCAGCGAGGGCAGAT
GGAAGAGTATGAGGAAGAGCCCTCTCGGGGGTGGTGGCGGCTCGGGAGCCTCCAGTCAGGCCGCCTGCCT
CAAACAGATCCTTCTGCTGCAATTGGACCTCATCGAACAGCAGCAGCAGCAGCTGCAGGCCAAGGAAAAG
GAGATCGAGGAGCTGAAGTCAGAGAGAGACACGCTCCTTGCTCGGATTGAACGTATGGAAAGGCGGATGC
AGCTGGTAAAGAAGGATAACGAGAAAGAAAGGCACAAGCTGTTTCAGGGCTATGAAACTGAAGAGAGAGA
GGAAACAGAGCTATCTGAGAAAATTAAACTGGAGTGCCA
