[The description below was written by a language model from this plasmid's Addgene catalogue record.]
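Description:
pcDNA5FRT/Flag-LOC339287(MSL1) is a mammalian expression plasmid built on the Invitrogen pcDNA5/FRT backbone (about 5.1 kb without insert). It carries a roughly 1.85 kb human MSL1 coding sequence, earlier annotated as LOC339287, inserted by restriction enzyme cloning. It is maintained in E. coli as a high-copy plasmid under ampicillin selection. No feature table accompanies the record, so the promoter, polyadenylation signal and mammalian selection marker are not stated. As generally known, the pcDNA5/FRT backbone drives inserts from the CMV immediate-early promoter, and a T7 priming site upstream of the cloning site fits the listed 5′ sequencing primer. The backbone also carries a single FRT site fused to a promoterless, ATG-less hygromycin resistance gene. When the plasmid is co-transfected with a Flp recombinase source into a Flp-In host cell line, it integrates at a defined genomic FRT locus. Integration restores hygromycin resistance, which allows isogenic stable lines to be selected.

The MSL1 open reading frame carries an N-terminal Flag epitope, which permits detection and anti-Flag affinity purification of the protein and its associated partners. MSL1 is a subunit of the male-specific lethal (MSL) complex, which contains the histone acetyltransferase MOF. The associated publication concerns the subunit composition and substrate specificity of MOF-containing acetyltransferase complexes, so the construct is suited to expressing tagged MSL1 in human cells to isolate and characterise such assemblies. The depositor notes that the insert carries an A87V substitution, reported not to affect function.
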