Addgene plasmid #29762: pcDNA5FRT/Flag-LOC339287(MSL1)
Depositing lab: Joan Conaway. Depositing organization: Stowers Institute for Medical Research. Publication: Subunit composition and substrate specificity of a MOF-containing histone acetyltransferase distinct from the male-specific lethal (MSL) complex. Cai Y, Jin J, Swanson SK, Cole MD, Choi SH, Florens L, Washburn MP, Conaway JW, Conaway RC. J Biol Chem. 2010 Feb 12. 285(7):4268-72. 10.1074/jbc.C109.087981 PubMed 20018852.
Backbone
  Vector backbone: pcDNA5FRT
  Backbone manufacturer: Invitrogen
  Backbone size w/o insert (bp): 5100
  Vector type: Mammalian Expression
Growth in bacteria
  Bacterial resistance: Ampicillin, 100 μg/mL
  Growth temperature: 37°C
  Growth strain: DH5alpha
  Copy number: High Copy
Gene/Insert
  Gene/Insert name: MSL1 (alt name: LOC339287)
  Species: H. sapiens (human)
  Insert size (bp): 1845
  Entrez Gene: MSL1 (a.k.a. MSL-1, hMSL1)
  Tag / fusion protein: Flag (N terminal on insert)
  Cloning method: Restriction Enzyme
  Sequencing primers: 5′ T7
Terms and licenses: Academic/Nonprofit Terms; Industry Terms: Not Available to Industry
Depositor comments: An A87V mutation is present, it does not effect the function of the plasmid.
How to cite: pcDNA5FRT/Flag-LOC339287(MSL1) was a gift from Joan Conaway (Addgene plasmid # 29762 ; http://n2t.net/addgene:29762 ; RRID:Addgene_29762)
